Addgene plasmid #143481: TFORF1197
Purpose: Lentiviral vector for overexpressing transcription factor ORFs with unique 24-bp barcodes. Barcodes facilitate identification of transcription factors in pooled screens.
Depositing lab: Feng Zhang. Depositing organization: Broad Institute. Publication: A transcription factor atlas of directed differentiation. Joung J, Ma S, Tay T, Geiger-Schuller KR, Kirchgatterer PC, Verdine VK, Guo B, Arias-Garcia MA, Allen WE, Singh A, Kuksenko O, Abudayyeh OO, Gootenberg JS, Fu Z, Macrae RK, Buenrostro JD, Regev A, Zhang F. Cell. 2023 Jan 5;186(1):209-229.e26. doi: 10.1016/j.cell.2022.11.026. PubMed 36608654.
Backbone
  Vector backbone: pLX_TRC317
  Backbone manufacturer: Broad Institute Genetic Perturbation Platform
  Backbone size w/o insert (bp): 8264
  Vector type: Mammalian Expression, Lentiviral
  Selectable markers: Puromycin
Growth in bacteria
  Bacterial resistance: Ampicillin, 100 μg/mL
  Growth temperature: 37°C
  Growth strain: NEB Stable
  Copy number: High Copy
Gene/Insert
  Gene/Insert name: ZNF577
  Species: H. sapiens (human)
  Insert size (bp): 1382
  Entrez Gene: ZNF577 (a.k.a. MGC4400, FLJ32291)
  Promoter: EF1a
  Cloning method: Unknown
  Sequencing primers: 5′ GGGTGGAGACTGAAGTTAGGCCAG; 3′ CACATAGCGTAAAAGGAGCAACATAG
Terms and licenses: Academic/Nonprofit Terms; Industry Terms: Not Available to Industry
Depositor comments: NM_001135590,XM_017027387,ENST00000639636,ENST00000451628 . The transcription factor ORF portion of this plasmid was synthesized by Genewiz. Please test multiple small colonies in case of plasmid recombination. To make this collection available in a timely manner, a portion of this collection was not fully sequenced by Addgene. If an Addgene verified full plasmid sequence is not available, please contact us prior to placing an order to request the full sequence.
How to cite: TFORF1197 was a gift from Feng Zhang (Addgene plasmid # 143481 ; http://n2t.net/addgene:143481 ; RRID:Addgene_143481)
