[The description below was written by a language model from this plasmid's Addgene catalogue record and pLannotate feature annotations shown in this document.]
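Description:
TFORF1197 is a third-generation-style, self-inactivating lentiviral expression plasmid built on the pLX_TRC317 backbone and carrying the human zinc-finger gene ZNF577 as an overexpression ORF. It belongs to a barcoded transcription factor ORF collection in which each construct carries a unique 24-bp barcode, so that the factor delivered to a given cell can be identified by sequencing in pooled screens. The feature table does not annotate the barcode itself. The sequenced plasmid is about 9.6 kb and is maintained in E. coli through a high-copy ColE1/pUC origin with ampicillin resistance. An f1 origin and remnants of a lac/lacZα cloning region flanked by T3 and T7 promoters are also present in the bacterial backbone. The depositor notes that the plasmid can recombine, as is common for LTR-containing vectors.

The viral genome is transcribed from an RSV promoter fused to a truncated HIV-1 5' LTR. It includes the Ψ packaging signal with a gag fragment, the RRE for Rev-dependent nuclear export, a cPPT/CTS element, WPRE to enhance transcript stability and expression, and a ΔU3 3' LTR that inactivates LTR promoter activity after integration. An SV40 polyadenylation signal follows the 3' LTR. Two cassettes sit within this unit. An SV40 early promoter drives puromycin N-acetyltransferase for selection of transduced mammalian cells, and downstream the strong constitutive EF-1α promoter drives the synthesized ZNF577 ORF. A short sequence matching part of the U6 promoter lies between the ORF and WPRE, and the record does not explain its role. No epitope tag or fluorescent reporter is annotated. The construct is intended for producing lentivirus to overexpress ZNF577, individually or within pooled directed-differentiation screens.
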