Features (pLannotate 1.2.2; 31 found; start..end, strand, type, name):
      5..231     +  promoter       RSV promoter: Rous sarcoma virus enhancer/promoter
    232..412     +  LTR            5' LTR (truncated): truncated 5' long terminal repeat (LTR) from HIV-1
    459..584     +  misc_feature   HIV-1 Ψ: packaging signal of human immunodeficiency virus type 1
    568..931     +  CDS            HIV-1 gag (fragment): gag protein from human immunodeficiency virus 1; gag
   1077..1310    +  misc_feature   RRE: The Rev response element (RRE) of HIV-1 allows for Rev-dependent mRNA export from the nucleus to the cytoplasm.
   1687..1713    +  CDS            Rev (fragment): human immunodeficiency virus 1 (HIV-1) Rev protein; rev; enhances nuclear export of unspliced and incompletely spliced viral mRNAs
   1720..1743    +  promoter       SV40 promoter (fragment): SV40 early promoter
   1744..1815    +  promoter       SV40 promoter (fragment): SV40 enhancer and early promoter
   1839..1974    +  rep_origin     SV40 ori: SV40 origin of replication
   2020..2616    +  CDS            PuroR (fragment): puromycin N-acetyltransferase; pac from Streptomyces; confers resistance to puromycin
   2665..2782    +  misc_feature   cPPT/CTS: central polypurine tract and central termination sequence of HIV-1
   2847..2913    +  CDS            small t antigen (fragment): SV40 (simian virus 40) small t antigen
   2920..4098    +  promoter       EF-1α promoter: strong constitutive promoter for human elongation factor EF-1α
   4115..5392    +  CDS            ZNF577 (fragment): ZN577_HUMAN - Experimental evidence at transcript level: Swiss-Prot protein existence level 2. May be involved in transcriptional regulation. From Homo sapiens (Human).
   5408..5461    +  promoter       U6 promoter (fragment): RNA polymerase III promoter for human U6 snRNA
   5503..6091    +  misc_feature   WPRE: woodchuck hepatitis virus posttranscriptional regulatory element
   6142..6161    +  misc_feature   cPPT/CTS (fragment): central polypurine tract and central termination sequence of HIV-1
   6163..6396    +  LTR            3' LTR (ΔU3): self-inactivating 3' long terminal repeat (LTR) from HIV-1
   6474..6595    +  polyA_signal   SV40 poly(A) signal: SV40 polyadenylation signal
   6635..6770    +  rep_origin     SV40 ori: SV40 origin of replication
   6791..6809    -  promoter       T7 promoter: promoter for bacteriophage T7 RNA polymerase
   6817..6972    +  CDS            lacZα (fragment): LacZα fragment of β-galactosidase; lacZ fragment
   6977..7405    +  rep_origin     f1 ori (sequence partly withheld): f1 bacteriophage origin of replication; arrow indicates direction of (+) strand synthesis
   7458..7562    +  promoter       AmpR promoter: bla
   7563..8423    +  CDS            AmpR: β-lactamase; bla; confers resistance to ampicillin, carbenicillin, and related antibiotics
   8594..9182    +  rep_origin     ori: high-copy-number ColE1/pMB1/pBR322/pUC origin of replication
   9365..9457    +  CDS            lacI (fragment): lac repressor; lacI; The lac repressor binds to the lac operator to inhibit transcription in E. coli. This inhibition can be relieved by adding lactose or isopropyl-β-D-thiogalactopyranoside (IPTG).
   9470..9491    +  protein_bind   CAP binding site: CAP binding activates transcription in the presence of cAMP. E. coli catabolite activator protein
   9506..9536    +  promoter       lac promoter: promoter for the E. coli lac operon
   9544..9560    +  protein_bind   lac operator: The lac repressor binds to the lac operator to inhibit transcription in E. coli. This inhibition can be relieved by adding lactose or isopropyl-β-D-thiogalactopyranoside (IPTG). lac repressor encoded by lacI
   9605..9623    +  promoter       T3 promoter: promoter for bacteriophage T3 RNA polymerase
>Addgene plasmid #143481 | TFORF1197 | addgene full sequence | sequence record 397869 | Addgene NGS Result
TTAATGTAGTCTTATGCAATACTCTTGTAGTCTTGCAACATGGTAACGATGAGTTAGCAACATGCCTTAC
AAGGAGAGAAAAAGCACCGTGCATGCCGATTGGTGGAAGTAAGGTGGTACGATCGTGCCTTATTAGGAAG
GCAACAGACGGGTCTGACATGGATTGGACGAACCACTGAATTGCCGCATTGCAGAGATATTGTATTTAAG
TGCCTAGCTCGATACATAAACGGGTCTCTCTGGTTAGACCAGATCTGAGCCTGGGAGCTCTCTGGCTAAC
TAGGGAACCCACTGCTTAAGCCTCAATAAAGCTTGCCTTGAGTGCTTCAAGTAGTGTGTGCCCGTCTGTT
GTGTGACTCTGGTAACTAGAGATCCCTCAGACCCTTTTAGTCAGTGTGGAAAATCTCTAGCAGTGGCGCC
CGAACAGGGACTTGAAAGCGAAAGGGAAACCAGAGGAGCTCTCTCGACGCAGGACTCGGCTTGCTGAAGC
GCGCACGGCAAGAGGCGAGGGGCGGCGACTGGTGAGTACGCCAAAAATTTTGACTAGCGGAGGCTAGAAG
GAGAGAGATGGGTGCGAGAGCGTCAGTATTAAGCGGGGGAGAATTAGATCGCGATGGGAAAAAATTCGGT
TAAGGCCAGGGGGAAAGAAAAAATATAAATTAAAACATATAGTATGGGCAAGCAGGGAGCTAGAACGATT
CGCAGTTAATCCTGGCCTGTTAGAAACATCAGAAGGCTGTAGACAAATACTGGGACAGCTACAACCATCC
CTTCAGACAGGATCAGAAGAACTTAGATCATTATATAATACAGTAGCAACCCTCTATTGTGTGCATCAAA
GGATAGAGATAAAAGACACCAAGGAAGCTTTAGACAAGATAGAGGAAGAGCAAAACAAAAGTAAGACCAC
CGCACAGCAAGCGGCCGCTGATCTTCAGACCTGGAGGAGGAGATATGAGGGACAATTGGAGAAGTGAATT
ATATAAATATAAAGTAGTAAAAATTGAACCATTAGGAGTAGCACCCACCAAGGCAAAGAGAAGAGTGGTG
CAGAGAGAAAAAAGAGCAGTGGGAATAGGAGCTTTGTTCCTTGGGTTCTTGGGAGCAGCAGGAAGCACTA
TGGGCGCAGCGTCAATGACGCTGACGGTACAGGCCAGACAATTATTGTCTGGTATAGTGCAGCAGCAGAA
CAATTTGCTGAGGGCTATTGAGGCGCAACAGCATCTGTTGCAACTCACAGTCTGGGGCATCAAGCAGCTC
CAGGCAAGAATCCTGGCTGTGGAAAGATACCTAAAGGATCAACAGCTCCTGGGGATTTGGGGTTGCTCTG
GAAAACTCATTTGCACCACTGCTGTGCCTTGGAATGCTAGTTGGAGTAATAAATCTCTGGAACAGATTTG
GAATCACACGACCTGGATGGAGTGGGACAGAGAAATTAACAATTACACAAGCTTAATACACTCCTTAATT
GAAGAATCGCAAAACCAGCAAGAAAAGAATGAACAAGAATTATTGGAATTAGATAAATGGGCAAGTTTGT
GGAATTGGTTTAACATAACAAATTGGCTGTGGTATATAAAATTATTCATAATGATAGTAGGAGGCTTGGT
AGGTTTAAGAATAGTTTTTGCTGTACTTTCTATAGTGAATAGAGTTAGGCAGGGATATTCACCATTATCG
TTTCAGACCCACCTCCCAACCCCGAGGGGACCCATGCATTGCATCTCAATTAGTCAGCAACCAGGTGTGG
AAAGTCCCCAGGCTCCCCAGCAGGCAGAAGTATGCAAAGCATGCGTCTCAATTAGTCAGCAACCATAGTC
CCGCCCCTAACTCCGCCCATCCCGCCCCTAACTCCGCCCAGTTCCGCCCATTCTCCGCCCCATGGCTGAC
TAATTTTTTTTATTTATGCAGAGGCCGAGGCCGCCTCGGCCTCTGAGCTATTCCAGAAGTAGTGAGGAGG
CTTTTTTGGAGGCCTAGGCTTTTGCAAAAAGCTTTCTAGAGGTACCACCGGAGCTTACCATGACCGAGTA
CAAGCCCACGGTGCGCCTCGCCACCCGCGACGACGTCCCCAGGGCCGTACGCACCCTCGCCGCCGCGTTC
GCCGACTACCCCGCCACGCGCCACACCGTCGATCCGGACCGCCACATCGAGCGGGTCACCGAGCTGCAAG
AACTCTTCCTCACGCGCGTCGGGCTCGACATCGGCAAGGTGTGGGTCGCGGACGACGGCGCCGCCGTGGC
GGTCTGGACCACGCCGGAGAGCGTCGAAGCGGGGGCGGTGTTCGCCGAGATCGGCCCGCGCATGGCCGAG
TTGAGCGGTTCCCGGCTGGCCGCGCAGCAACAGATGGAAGGCCTCCTGGCGCCGCACCGGCCCAAGGAGC
CCGCGTGGTTCCTGGCCACCGTCGGCGTCTCGCCCGACCACCAGGGCAAGGGTCTGGGCAGCGCCGTCGT
GCTCCCCGGAGTGGAGGCGGCCGAGCGCGCCGGGGTGCCCGCCTTCCTGGAGACCTCCGCGCCCCGCAAC
CTCCCCTTCTACGAGCGGCTCGGCTTCACCGTCACCGCCGACGTCGAGGTGCCCGAAGGACCGCGCACCT
GGTGCATGACCCGCAAGCCCGGTGCCAGTTAACGAATTCTAGATCTTGAGACAAATGGCAGTATTCATCC
ACAATTTTAAAAGAAAAGGGGGGATTGGGGGGTACAGTGCAGGGGAAAGAATAGTAGACATAATAGCAAC
AGACATACAAACTAAAGAATTACAAAAACAAATTACAAAAATTCAAAATTTTCGGGTTTATTACAGGGAC
AGCAGAGATCCACTTTGGCGCCGGCTCGAGGCCTGCAGGTGCAAAGATGGATAAAGTTTTAAACAGAGAG
GAATCTTTGCAGCTAATGGACCTTCTAGGTCTTGAAAGGAGTGGGAATTGGCTCCGGTGCCCGTCAGTGG
GCAGAGCGCACATCGCCCACAGTCCCCGAGAAGTTGGGGGGAGGGGTCGGCAATTGAACCGGTGCCTAGA
GAAGGTGGCGCGGGGTAAACTGGGAAAGTGATGTCGTGTACTGGCTCCGCCTTTTTCCCGAGGGTGGGGG
AGAACCGTATATAAGTGCAGTAGTCGCCGTGAACGTTCTTTTTCGCAACGGGTTTGCCGCCAGAACACAG
GTAAGTGCCGTGTGTGGTTCCCGCGGGCCTGGCCTCTTTACGGGTTATGGCCCTTGCGTGCCTTGAATTA
CTTCCACCTGGCTGCAGTACGTGATTCTTGATCCCGAGCTTCGGGTTGGAAGTGGGTGGGAGAGTTCGAG
GCCTTGCGCTTAAGGAGCCCCTTCGCCTCGTGCTTGAGTTGAGGCCTGGCCTGGGCGCTGGGGCCGCCGC
GTGCGAATCTGGTGGCACCTTCGCGCCTGTCTCGCTGCTTTCGATAAGTCTCTAGCCATTTAAAATTTTT
GATGACCTGCTGCGACGCTTTTTTTCTGGCAAGATAGTCTTGTAAATGCGGGCCAAGATCTGCACACTGG
TATTTCGGTTTTTGGGGCCGCGGGCGGCGACGGGGCCCGTGCGTCCCAGCGCACATGTTCGGCGAGGCGG
GGCCTGCGAGCGCGGCCACCGAGAATCGGACGGGGGTAGTCTCAAGCTGGCCGGCCTGCTCTGGTGCCTG
GCCTCGCGCCGCCGTGTATCGCCCCGCCCTGGGCGGCAAGGCTGGCCCGGTCGGCACCAGTTGCGTGAGC
GGAAAGATGGCCGCTTCCCGGCCCTGCTGCAGGGAGCTCAAAATGGAGGACGCGGCGCTCGGGAGAGCGG
GCGGGTGAGTCACCCACACAAAGGAAAAGGGCCTTTCCGTCCTCAGCCGTCGCTTCATGTGACTCCACGG
AGTACCGGGCGCCGTCCAGGCACCTCGATTAGTTCTCGAGCTTTTGGAGTACGTCGTCTTTAGGTTGGGG
GGAGGGGTTTTATGCGATGGAGTTTCCCCACACTGAGTGGGTGGAGACTGAAGTTAGGCCAGCTTGGCAC
TTGATGTAATTCTCCTTGGAATTTGCCCTTTTTGAGTTTGGATCTTGGTTCATTCTCAAGCCTCAGACAG
TGGTTCAAAGTTTTTTTCTTCCATTTCAGGTGTCGTGAGGCTAGCACCGCCACCATGAAAAATGCCACGA
TTGTAATGTCTGTGAGGAGAGAGCAAGGCAGTTCTTCAGGGGAGGGGTCATTGTCATTCGAAGATGTGGC
TGTGGGCTTCACCAGGGAGGAGTGGCAGTTTTTGGACCAGTCTCAGAAGGTCTTGTACAAGGAAGTAATG
TTGGAGAACTACATCAACCTAGTATCAATAGGGTATCGAGGCACCAAGCCAGATTCGCTCTTCAAGTTGG
AGCAAGGAGAACCCCCAGGGATAGCAGAAGGAGCAGCCCACAGTCAAATCTGTCCAGGAGGGAAACCACA
TGAATGCAGTGTGTGCGGGAGAGCCTTCTCCAGGAAAGCACAGCTTATTCAACATCAGAGAACTGAAAGA
GGAGAGAAACCCCATGGATGTGGTGAATGTGGGAAAACATTCATGAGGAAGATTCAGCTCACTGAGCATC
AGAGAACTCACACAGGAGAGAAGCCCCATGAATGTAGTGAATGTGGAAAAGCCTTCTCCAGAAAGTCACA
GCTCATGGTCCATCAGAGAACCCATACAGGAGAGAAACCCTACAGATGCAGCAAATGCGGAAAAGCCTTC
AGCCGGAAGTGCCGGCTCAATAGACATCAGCGATCACATACTGGAGAGAAACTCTATGGGTGCAGTGTGT
GTGGGAAAGCCTTTTCTCAGAAGGCATACCTCACTGCACACCAGAGACTTCACACAGGAGATAAGCCTTA
TAAATGCAGTGATTGTGGAAGAACCTTCTATTTTAAGTCAGACCTGACCAGACATCAGAGGATTCATACG
GGAGAGAAACCTTATGAATGTAGTGAGTGTGAAAAAGCCTTTAGAAGCAAGTCGAAGCTCATTCAGCATC
AGCGTACTCACACTGGAGAGAGACCATATTCATGCAGAGAATGTGGCAAAGCCTTTGCCCACATGTCAGT
CCTCATTAAACATGAGAAAACTCACATAAGAGAGACAGCCATAAATTCACTGACGGTGGAGAAACCTTCC
TCAAGGAGTCATACCTCCTTATACATGAGCGAACTCATACAAGAGCAAAAGACTGTGAACACAGTACCTA
TAGAAATGCCTTCCTCAGGAACCCCGCCATTGTTAAACAAGAGTGAGCGCCTAGTGGGCAGAAATGTAGT
GATTGTGGAACAACCTTTTCCAAGAAATCAAGCCTTTGTAGTTAATCAGGAATTTGAACAGAGAATAAGC
CTCACAAATGAAGTGAATGTGGCCCCATCAGTAATAAATTATATCTTGTATCTTACAGATATTGTATCAG
AATAGTAATGAACTAGTCCGTAACTTGAAAGTATTTCGATTTCTTGGCTTTATATATCTTGTGGAAAGGA
CGATTTGAAATCGTATTTATTGTGGGAACGCGTTAAGTCGACAATCAACCTCTGGATTACAAAATTTGTG
AAAGATTGACTGGTATTCTTAACTATGTTGCTCCTTTTACGCTATGTGGATACGCTGCTTTAATGCCTTT
GTATCATGCTATTGCTTCCCGTATGGCTTTCATTTTCTCCTCCTTGTATAAATCCTGGTTGCTGTCTCTT
TATGAGGAGTTGTGGCCCGTTGTCAGGCAACGTGGCGTGGTGTGCACTGTGTTTGCTGACGCAACCCCCA
CTGGTTGGGGCATTGCCACCACCTGTCAGCTCCTTTCCGGGACTTTCGCTTTCCCCCTCCCTATTGCCAC
GGCGGAACTCATCGCCGCCTGCCTTGCCCGCTGCTGGACAGGGGCTCGGCTGTTGGGCACTGACAATTCC
GTGGTGTTGTCGGGGAAATCATCGTCCTTTCCTTGGCTGCTCGCCTGTGTTGCCACCTGGATTCTGCGCG
GGACGTCCTTCTGCTACGTCCCTTCGGCCCTCAATCCAGCGGACCTTCCTTCCCGCGGCCTGCTGCCGGC
TCTGCGGCCTCTTCCGCGTCTTCGCCTTCGCCCTCAGACGAGTCGGATCTCCCTTTGGGCCGCCTCCCCG
CGTCGACTTTAAGACCAATGACTTACAAGGCAGCTGTAGATCTTAGCCACTTTTTAAAAGAAAAGGGGGG
ACTGGAAGGGCTAATTCACTCCCAACGAAGACAAGATCTGCTTTTTGCTTGTACTGGGTCTCTCTGGTTA
GACCAGATCTGAGCCTGGGAGCTCTCTGGCTAACTAGGGAACCCACTGCTTAAGCCTCAATAAAGCTTGC
CTTGAGTGCTTCAAGTAGTGTGTGCCCGTCTGTTGTGTGACTCTGGTAACTAGAGATCCCTCAGACCCTT
TTAGTCAGTGTGGAAAATCTCTAGCAGTACGTATAGTAGTTCATGTCATCTTATTATTCAGTATTTATAA
CTTGCAAAGAAATGAATATCAGAGAGTGAGAGGAACTTGTTTATTGCAGCTTATAATGGTTACAAATAAA
GCAATAGCATCACAAATTTCACAAATAAAGCATTTTTTTCACTGCATTCTAGTTGTGGTTTGTCCAAACT
CATCAATGTATCTTATCATGTCTGGCTCTAGCTATCCCGCCCCTAACTCCGCCCATCCCGCCCCTAACTC
CGCCCAGTTCCGCCCATTCTCCGCCCCATGGCTGACTAATTTTTTTTATTTATGCAGAGGCCGAGGCCGC
CTCGGCCTCTGAGCTATTCCAGAAGTAGTGAGGAGGCTTTTTTGGAGGCCTAGGGACGTACCCAATTCGC
CCTATAGTGAGTCGTATTACGCGCGCTCACTGGCCGTCGTTTTACAACGTCGTGACTGGGAAAACCCTGG
CGTTACCCAACTTAATCGCCTTGCAGCACATCCCCCTTTCGCCAGCTGGCGTAATAGCGAAGAGGCCCGC
ACCGATCGCCCTTCCCAACAGTTGCGCAGCCTGAATGGCGAATGGG
[124 nt withheld, positions 6977-7100]
C
[91 nt withheld, positions 7102-7192]
A
[49 nt withheld, positions 7194-7242]
CCTTTGACGTTGGAGTCCACGTTCTTT
[37 nt withheld, positions 7270-7306]
ACCCTATCTCGGTCTATTCTTTTGATTTATAAGGGATTTTGCCGATTTCGGCCTATTGGTTAAAAAATGA
GCTGATTTAACAAAAATTTAACGCGAATTTTAACAAAATATTAACGCTTACAATTTAGGTGGCACTTTTC
GGGGAAATGTGCGCGGAACCCCTATTTGTTTATTTTTCTAAATACATTCAAATATGTATCCGCTCATGAG
ACAATAACCCTGATAAATGCTTCAATAATATTGAAAAAGGAAGAGTATGAGTATTCAACATTTCCGTGTC
GCCCTTATTCCCTTTTTTGCGGCATTTTGCCTTCCTGTTTTTGCTCACCCAGAAACGCTGGTGAAAGTAA
AAGATGCTGAAGATCAGTTGGGTGCACGAGTGGGTTACATCGAACTGGATCTCAACAGCGGTAAGATCCT
TGAGAGTTTTCGCCCCGAAGAACGTTTTCCAATGATGAGCACTTTTAAAGTTCTGCTATGTGGCGCGGTA
TTATCCCGTATTGACGCCGGGCAAGAGCAACTCGGTCGCCGCATACACTATTCTCAGAATGACTTGGTTG
AGTACTCACCAGTCACAGAAAAGCATCTTACGGATGGCATGACAGTAAGAGAATTATGCAGTGCTGCCAT
AACCATGAGTGATAACACTGCGGCCAACTTACTTCTGACAACGATCGGAGGACCGAAGGAGCTAACCGCT
TTTTTGCACAACATGGGGGATCATGTAACTCGCCTTGATCGTTGGGAACCGGAGCTGAATGAAGCCATAC
CAAACGACGAGCGTGACACCACGATGCCTGTAGCAATGGCAACAACGTTGCGCAAACTATTAACTGGCGA
ACTACTTACTCTAGCTTCCCGGCAACAATTAATAGACTGGATGGAGGCGGATAAAGTTGCAGGACCACTT
CTGCGCTCGGCCCTTCCGGCTGGCTGGTTTATTGCTGATAAATCTGGAGCCGGTGAGCGTGGGTCTCGCG
GTATCATTGCAGCACTGGGGCCAGATGGTAAGCCCTCCCGTATCGTAGTTATCTACACGACGGGGAGTCA
GGCAACTATGGATGAACGAAATAGACAGATCGCTGAGATAGGTGCCTCACTGATTAAGCATTGGTAACTG
TCAGACCAAGTTTACTCATATATACTTTAGATTGATTTAAAACTTCATTTTTAATTTAAAAGGATCTAGG
TGAAGATCCTTTTTGATAATCTCATGACCAAAATCCCTTAACGTGAGTTTTCGTTCCACTGAGCGTCAGA
CCCCGTAGAAAAGATCAAAGGATCTTCTTGAGATCCTTTTTTTCTGCGCGTAATCTGCTGCTTGCAAACA
AAAAAACCACCGCTACCAGCGGTGGTTTGTTTGCCGGATCAAGAGCTACCAACTCTTTTTCCGAAGGTAA
CTGGCTTCAGCAGAGCGCAGATACCAAATACTGTTCTTCTAGTGTAGCCGTAGTTAGGCCACCACTTCAA
GAACTCTGTAGCACCGCCTACATACCTCGCTCTGCTAATCCTGTTACCAGTGGCTGCTGCCAGTGGCGAT
AAGTCGTGTCTTACCGGGTTGGACTCAAGACGATAGTTACCGGATAAGGCGCAGCGGTCGGGCTGAACGG
GGGGTTCGTGCACACAGCCCAGCTTGGAGCGAACGACCTACACCGAACTGAGATACCTACAGCGTGAGCT
ATGAGAAAGCGCCACGCTTCCCGAAGGGAGAAAGGCGGACAGGTATCCGGTAAGCGGCAGGGTCGGAACA
GGAGAGCGCACGAGGGAGCTTCCAGGGGGAAACGCCTGGTATCTTTATAGTCCTGTCGGGTTTCGCCACC
TCTGACTTGAGCGTCGATTTTTGTGATGCTCGTCAGGGGGGCGGAGCCTATGGAAAAACGCCAGCAACGC
GGCCTTTTTACGGTTCCTGGCCTTTTGCTGGCCTTTTGCTCACATGTTCTTTCCTGCGTTATCCCCTGAT
TCTGTGGATAACCGTATTACCGCCTTTGAGTGAGCTGATACCGCTCGCCGCAGCCGAACGACCGAGCGCA
GCGAGTCAGTGAGCGAGGAAGCGGAAGAGCGCCCAATACGCAAACCGCCTCTCCCCGCGCGTTGGCCGAT
TCATTAATGCAGCTGGCACGACAGGTTTCCCGACTGGAAAGCGGGCAGTGAGCGCAACGCAATTAATGTG
AGTTAGCTCACTCATTAGGCACCCCAGGCTTTACACTTTATGCTTCCGGCTCGTATGTTGTGTGGAATTG
TGAGCGGATAACAATTTCACACAGGAAACAGCTATGACCATGATTACGCCAAGCGCGCAATTAACCCTCA
CTAAAGGGAACAAAAGCTGGAGCTGCAAGC
