>Addgene plasmid #143481 | TFORF1197 | depositor partial sequence | sequence record 282582 | Insert
ACCGCCACCATGAAAAATGCCACGATTGTAATGTCTGTGAGGAGAGAGCAAGGCAGTTCTTCAGGGGAGG
GGTCATTGTCATTCGAAGATGTGGCTGTGGGCTTCACCAGGGAGGAGTGGCAGTTTTTGGACCAGTCTCA
GAAGGTCTTGTACAAGGAAGTAATGTTGGAGAACTACATCAACCTAGTATCAATAGGGTATCGAGGCACC
AAGCCAGATTCGCTCTTCAAGTTGGAGCAAGGAGAACCCCCAGGGATAGCAGAAGGAGCAGCCCACAGTC
AAATCTGTCCAGGAGGGAAACCACATGAATGCAGTGTGTGCGGGAGAGCCTTCTCCAGGAAAGCACAGCT
TATTCAACATCAGAGAACTGAAAGAGGAGAGAAACCCCATGGATGTGGTGAATGTGGGAAAACATTCATG
AGGAAGATTCAGCTCACTGAGCATCAGAGAACTCACACAGGAGAGAAGCCCCATGAATGTAGTGAATGTG
GAAAAGCCTTCTCCAGAAAGTCACAGCTCATGGTCCATCAGAGAACCCATACAGGAGAGAAACCCTACAG
ATGCAGCAAATGCGGAAAAGCCTTCAGCCGGAAGTGCCGGCTCAATAGACATCAGCGATCACATACTGGA
GAGAAACTCTATGGGTGCAGTGTGTGTGGGAAAGCCTTTTCTCAGAAGGCATACCTCACTGCACACCAGA
GACTTCACACAGGAGATAAGCCTTATAAATGCAGTGATTGTGGAAGAACCTTCTATTTTAAGTCAGACCT
GACCAGACATCAGAGGATTCATACGGGAGAGAAACCTTATGAATGTAGTGAGTGTGAAAAAGCCTTTAGA
AGCAAGTCGAAGCTCATTCAGCATCAGCGTACTCACACTGGAGAGAGACCATATTCATGCAGAGAATGTG
GCAAAGCCTTTGCCCACATGTCAGTCCTCATTAAACATGAGAAAACTCACATAAGAGAGACAGCCATAAA
TTCACTGACGGTGGAGAAACCTTCCTCAAGGAGTCATACCTCCTTATACATGAGCGAACTCATACAAGAG
CAAAAGACTGTGAACACAGTACCTATAGAAATGCCTTCCTCAGGAACCCCGCCATTGTTAAACAAGAGTG
AGCGCCTAGTGGGCAGAAATGTAGTGATTGTGGAACAACCTTTTCCAAGAAATCAAGCCTTTGTAGTTAA
TCAGGAATTTGAACAGAGAATAAGCCTCACAAATGAAGTGAATGTGGCCCCATCAGTAATAAATTATATC
TTGTATCTTACAGATATTGTATCAGAATAGTAATGAACTAGTCCGTAACTTGAAAGTATTTCGATTTCTT
GGCTTTATATATCTTGTGGAAAGGACGATTTGAAATCGTATTTATTGTGGGA
