>Addgene plasmid #143481 | TFORF1197 | depositor partial sequence | sequence record 282583 | Barcode
TTTGAAATCGTATTTATTGTGGGA
